>Addgene plasmid #246716 | pMDC32B-BS-AtMIR390a-A18G-B/c | addgene full sequence | sequence record 494273 | Addgene NGS Result
CCAGCCAGCCAACAGCTCCCCGACCGGCAGCTCGGCACAAAATCACCACTCGATACAGGCAGCCCATCAG
TCCGGGACGGCGTCAGCGGGAGAGCCGTTGTAAGGCGGCAGACTTTGCTCATGTTACCGATGCTATTCGG
AAGAACGGCAACTAAGCTGCCGGGTTTGAAACACGGATGATCTCGCGGAGGGTAGCATGTTGATTGTAAC
GATGACAGAGCGTTGCTGCCTGTGATCACCGCGGTTTCAAAATCGGCTCCGTCGATACTATGTTATACGC
CAACTTTGAAAACAACTTTGAAAAAGCTGTTTTCTGGTATTTAAGGTTTTAGAATGCAAGGAACAGTGAA
TTGGAGTTCGTCTTGTTATAATTAGCTTCTTGGGGTATCTTTAAATACTGTAGAAAAGAGGAAGGAAATA
ATAAATGGCTAAAATGAGAATATCACCGGAATTGAAAAAACTGATCGAAAAATACCGCTGCGTAAAAGAT
ACGGAAGGAATGTCTCCTGCTAAGGTATATAAGCTGGTGGGAGAAAATGAAAACCTATATTTAAAAATGA
CGGACAGCCGGTATAAAGGGACCACCTATGATGTGGAACGGGAAAAGGACATGATGCTATGGCTGGAAGG
AAAGCTGCCTGTTCCAAAGGTCCTGCACTTTGAACGGCATGATGGCTGGAGCAATCTGCTCATGAGTGAG
GCCGATGGCGTCCTTTGCTCGGAAGAGTATGAAGATGAACAAAGCCCTGAAAAGATTATCGAGCTGTATG
CGGAGTGCATCAGGCTCTTTCACTCCATCGACATATCGGATTGTCCCTATACGAATAGCTTAGACAGCCG
CTTAGCCGAATTGGATTACTTACTGAATAACGATCTGGCCGATGTGGATTGCGAAAACTGGGAAGAAGAC
ACTCCATTTAAAGATCCGCGCGAGCTGTATGATTTTTTAAAGACGGAAAAGCCCGAAGAGGAACTTGTCT
TTTCCCACGGCGACCTGGGAGACAGCAACATCTTTGTGAAAGATGGCAAAGTAAGTGGCTTTATTGATCT
TGGGAGAAGCGGCAGGGCGGACAAGTGGTATGACATTGCCTTCTGCGTCCGGTCGATCAGGGAGGATATC
GGGGAAGAACAGTATGTCGAGCTATTTTTTGACTTACTGGGGATCAAGCCTGATTGGGAGAAAATAAAAT
ATTATATTTTACTGGATGAATTGTTTTAGTACCTAGAATGCATGACCAAAATCCCTTAACGTGAGTTTTC
GTTCCACTGAGCGTCAGACCCCGTAGAAAAGATCAAAGGATCTTCTTGAGATCCTTTTTTTCTGCGCGTA
ATCTGCTGCTTGCAAACAAAAAAACCACCGCTACCAGCGGTGGTTTGTTTGCCGGATCAAGAGCTACCAA
CTCTTTTTCCGAAGGTAACTGGCTTCAGCAGAGCGCAGATACCAAATACTGTCCTTCTAGTGTAGCCGTA
GTTAGGCCACCACTTCAAGAACTCTGTAGCACCGCCTACATACCTCGCTCTGCTAATCCTGTTACCAGTG
GCTGCTGCCAGTGGCGATAAGTCGTGTCTTACCGGGTTGGACTCAAGACGATAGTTACCGGATAAGGCGC
AGCGGTCGGGCTGAACGGGGGGTTCGTGCACACAGCCCAGCTTGGAGCGAACGACCTACACCGAACTGAG
ATACCTACAGCGTGAGCTATGAGAAAGCGCCACGCTTCCCGAAGGGAGAAAGGCGGACAGGTATCCGGTA
AGCGGCAGGGTCGGAACAGGAGAGCGCACGAGGGAGCTTCCAGGGGGAAACGCCTGGTATCTTTATAGTC
CTGTCGGGTTTCGCCACCTCTGACTTGAGCGTCGATTTTTGTGATGCTCGTCAGGGGGGCGGAGCCTATG
GAAAAACGCCAGCAACGCGGCCTTTTTACGGTTCCTGGCCTTTTGCTGGCCTTTTGCTCACATGTTCTTT
CCTGCGTTATCCCCTGATTCTGTGGATAACCGTATTACCGCCTTTGAGTGAGCTGATACCGCTCGCCGCA
GCCGAACGACCGAGCGCAGCGAGTCAGTGAGCGAGGAAGCGGAAGAGCGCCTGATGCGGTATTTTCTCCT
TACGCATCTGTGCGGTATTTCACACCGCATATGGTGCACTCTCAGTACAATCTGCTCTGATGCCGCATAG
TTAAGCCAGTATACACTCCGCTATCGCTACGTGACTGGGTCATGGCTGCGCCCCGACACCCGCCAACACC
CGCTGACGCGCCCTGACGGGCTTGTCTGCTCCCGGCATCCGCTTACAGACAAGCTGTGACCGTCTCCGGG
AGCTGCATGTGTCAGAGGTTTTCACCGTCATCACCGAAACGCGCGAGGCAGGGTGCCTTGATGTGGGCGC
CGGCGGTCGAGTGGCGACGGCGCGGCTTGTCCGCGCCCTGGTAGATTGCCTGGCCGTAGGCCAGCCATTT
TTGAGCGGCCAGCGGCCGCGATAGGCCGACGCGAAGCGGCGGGGCGTAGGGAGCGCAGCGACCGAAGGGT
AGGCGCTTTTTGCAGCTCTTCGGCTGTGCGCTGGCCAGACAGTTATGCACAGGCCAGGCGGGTTTTAAGA
GTTTTAATAAGTTTTAAAGAGTTTTAGGCGGAAAAATCGCCTTTTTTCTCTTTTATATCAGTCACTTACA
TGTGTGACCGGTTCCCAATGTACGGCTTTGGGTTCCCAATGTACGGGTTCCGGTTCCCAATGTACGGCTT
TGGGTTCCCAATGTACGTGCTATCCACAGGAAAGAGAACTTTTCGACCTTTTTCCCCTGCTAGGGCAATT
TGCCCTAGCATCTGCTCCGTACATTAGGAACCGGCGGATGCTTCGCCCTCGATCAGGTTGCGGTAGCGCA
TGACTAGGATCGGGCCAGCCTGCCCCGCCTCCTCCTTCAAATCGTACTCCGGCAGGTCATTTGACCCGAT
CAGCTTGCGCACGGTGAAACAGAACTTCTTGAACTCTCCGGCGCTGCCACTGCGTTCGTAGATCGTCTTG
AACAACCATCTGGCTTCTGCCTTGCCTGCGGCGCGGCGTGCCAGGCGGTAGAGAAAACGGCCGATGCCGG
GATCGATCAAAAAGTAATCGGGGTGAACCGTCAGCACGTCCGGGTTCTTGCCTTCTGTGATCTCGCGGTA
CATCCAATCAGCTAGCTCGATCTCGATGTACTCCGGCCGCCCGGTTTCGCTCTTTACGATCTTGTAGCGG
CTAATCAAGGCTTCACCCTCGGATACCGTCACCAGGCGGCCGTTCTTGGCCTTCTTCGTACGCTGCATGG
CAACGTGCGTGGTGTTTAACCGAATGCAGGTTTCTACCAGGTCGTCTTTCTGCTTTCCGCCATCGGCTCG
CCGGCAGAACTTGAGTACGTCCGCAACGTGTGGACGGAACACGCGGCCGGGCTTGTCTCCCTTCCCTTCC
CGGTATCGGTTCATGGATTCGGTTAGATGGGAAACCGCCATCAGTACCAGGTCGTAATCCCACACACTGG
CCATGCCGGCCGGCCCTGCGGAAACCTCTACGTGCCCGTCTGGAAGCTCGTAGCGGATCACCTCGCCAGC
TCGTCGGTCACGCTTCGACAGACGGAAAACGGCCACGTCCATGATGCTGCGACTATCGCGGGTGCCCACG
TCATAGAGCATCGGAACGAAAAAATCTGGTTGCTCGTCGCCCTTGGGCGGCTTCCTAATCGACGGCGCAC
CGGCTGCCGGCGGTTGCCGGGATTCTTTGCGGATTCGATCAGCGGCCGCTTGCCACGATTCACCGGGGCG
TGCTTCTGCCTCGATGCGTTGCCGCTGGGCGGCCTGCGCGGCCTTCAACTTCTCCACCAGGTCATCACCC
AGCGCCGCGCCGATTTGTACCGGGCCGGATGGTTTGCGACCGCTCACGCCGATTCCTCGGGCTTGGGGGT
TCCAGTGCCATTGCAGGGCCGGCAGGCAACCCAGCCGCTTACGCCTGGCCAACCGCCCGTTCCTCCACAC
ATGGGGCATTCCACGGCGTCGGTGCCTGGTTGTTCTTGATTTTCCATGCCGCCTCCTTTAGCCGCTAAAA
TTCATCTACTCATTTATTCATTTGCTCATTTACTCTGGTAGCTGCGCGATGTATTCAGATAGCAGCTCGG
TAATGGTCTTGCCTTGGCGTACCGCGTACATCTTCAGCTTGGTGTGATCCTCCGCCGGCAACTGAAAGTT
GACCCGCTTCATGGCTGGCGTGTCTGCCAGGCTGGCCAACGTTGCAGCCTTGCTGCTGCGTGCGCTCGGA
CGGCCGGCACTTAGCGTGTTTGTGCTTTTGCTCATTTTCTCTTTACCTCATTAACTCAAATGAGTTTTGA
TTTAATTTCAGCGGCCAGCGCCTGGACCTCGCGGGCAGCGTCGCCCTCGGGTTCTGATTCAAGAACGGTT
GTGCCGGCGGCGGCAGTGCCTGGGTAGCTCACGCGCTGCGTGATACGGGACTCAAGAATGGGCAGCTCGT
ACCCGGCCAGCGCCTCGGCAACCTCACCGCCGATGCGCGTGCCTTTGATCGCCCGCGACACGACAAAGGC
CGCTTGTAGCCTTCCATCCGTGACCTCAATGCGCTGCTTAACCAGCTCCACCAGGTCGGCGGTGGCCCAT
ATGTCGTAAGGGCTTGGCTGCACCGGAATCAGCACGAAGTCGGCTGCCTTGATCGCGGACACAGCCAAGT
CCGCCGCCTGGGGCGCTCCGTCGATCACTACGAAGTCGCGCCGGCCGATGGCCTTCACGTCGCGGTCAAT
CGTCGGGCGGTCGATGCCGACAACGGTTAGCGGTTGATCTTCCCGCACGGCCGCCCAATCGCGGGCACTG
CCCTGGGGATCGGAATCGACTAACAGAACATCGGCCCCGGCGAGTTGCAGGGCGCGGGCTAGATGGGTTG
CGATGGTCGTCTTGCCTGACCCGCCTTTCTGGTTAAGTACAGCGATAACCTTCATGCGTTCCCCTTGCGT
ATTTGTTTATTTACTCATCGCATCATATACGCAGCGACCGCATGACGCAAGCTGTTTTACTCAAATACAC
ATCACCTTTTTAGACGGCGGCGCTCGGTTTCTTCAGCGGCCAAGCTGGCCGGCCAGGCCGCCAGCTTGGC
ATCAGACAAACCGGCCAGGATTTCATGCAGCCGCACGGTTGAGACGTGCGCGGGCGGCTCGAACACGTAC
CCGGCCGCGATCATCTCCGCCTCGATCTCTTCGGTAATGAAAAACGGTTCGTCCTGGCCGTCCTGGTGCG
GTTTCATGCTTGTTCCTCTTGGCGTTCATTCTCGGCGGCCGCCAGGGCGTCGGCCTCGGTCAATGCGTCC
TCACGGAAGGCACCGCGCCGCCTGGCCTCGGTGGGCGTCACTTCCTCGCTGCGCTCAAGTGCGCGGTACA
GGGTCGAGCGATGCACGCCAAGCAGTGCAGCCGCCTCTTTCACGGTGCGGCCTTCCTGGTCGATCAGCTC
GCGGGCGTGCGCGATCTGTGCCGGGGTGAGGGTAGGGCGGGGGCCAAACTTCACGCCTCGGGCCTTGGCG
GCCTCGCGCCCGCTCCGGGTGCGGTCGATGATTAGGGAACGCTCGAACTCGGCAATGCCGGCGAACACGG
TCAACACCATGCGGCCGGCCGGCGTGGTGGTGTCGGCCCACGGCTCTGCCAGGCTACGCAGGCCCGCGCC
GGCCTCCTGGATGCGCTCGGCAATGTCCAGTAGGTCGCGGGTGCTGCGGGCCAGGCGGTCTAGCCTGGTC
ACTGTCACAACGTCGCCAAGGCGTAGGTGGTCAAGCATCCTGGCCAGCTCCGGGCGGTCGCGCCTGGTGC
CGGTGATCTTCTCGGAAAACAGCTTGGTGCAGCCGGCCGCGTGCAGTTCGGCCCGTTGGTTGGTCAAGTC
CTGGTCGTCGGTGCTGACGCGGGCATAGCCCAGCAGGCCAGCGGCGGCGCTCTTGTTCATGGCGTAATGT
CTCCGGTTCTAGTCGCAAGTATTCTACTTTATGCGACTAAAACACGCGACAAGAAAACGCCAGGAAAAGG
GCAGGGCGGCAGCCTGTCGCGTAACTTAGGACTTGTGCGACATGTCGTTTTCAGAAGACGGCTGCACTGA
ACGTCAGAAGCCGACTGCACTATAGCAGCGGAGGGGTTGGATCAAAGTACTTTGATCCCGAGGGGAACCC
TGTGGTTGGCATGCACATACAAATGGACGAACGGATAAACCTTTTCACGCCCTTTTAAATATCCGATTAT
TCTAATAAACGCTCTTTTCTCTTAGGTTTACCCGCCAATATATCCTGTCAAACACTGATAGTTTAAACTG
AAGGCGGGAAACGACAATCTGATCCAAGCTCAAGCTGCTCTAGCATTCGCCATTCAGGCTGCGCAACTGT
TGGGAAGGGCGATCGGTGCGGGCCTCTTCGCTATTACGCCAGCTGGCGAAAGGGGGATGTGCTGCAAGGC
GATTAAGTTGGGTAACGCCAGGGTTTTCCCAGTCACGACGTTGTAAAACGACGGCCAGTGCCAAGCTTGC
ATGCCTGCAGGTCAACATGGTGGAGCACGACACACTTGTCTACTCCAAAAATATCAAAGATACAGTCTCA
GAAGACCAAAGGGCAATTGAGACTTTTCAACAAAGGGTAATATCCGGAAACCTCCTCGGATTCCATTGCC
CAGCTATCTGTCACTTTATTGTGAAGATAGTGGAAAAGGAAGGTGGCTCCTACAAATGCCATCATTGCGA
TAAAGGAAAGGCCATCGTTGAAGATGCCTCTGCCGACAGTGGTCCCAAAGATGGACCCCCACCCACGAGG
AGCATCGTGGAAAAAGAAGACGTTCCAACCACGTCTTCAAAGCAAGTGGATTGATGTGATAACATGGTGG
AGCACGACACACTTGTCTACTCCAAAAATATCAAAGATACAGTCTCAGAAGACCAAAGGGCAATTGAGAC
TTTTCAACAAAGGGTAATATCCGGAAACCTCCTCGGATTCCATTGCCCAGCTATCTGTCACTTTATTGTG
AAGATAGTGGAAAAGGAAGGTGGCTCCTACAAATGCCATCATTGCGATAAAGGAAAGGCCATCGTTGAAG
ATGCCTCTGCCGACAGTGGTCCCAAAGATGGACCCCCACCCACGAGGAGCATCGTGGAAAAAGAAGACGT
TCCAACCACGTCTTCAAAGCAAGTGGATTGATGTGATATCTCCACTGACGTAAGGGATGACGCACAATCC
CACTATCCTTCGCAAGACCCTTCCTCTATATAAGGAAGTTCATTTCATTTGGAGAGGACCTCGACTCTAG
AGGATCCCCGGGTACCGGGCCCCCCCTCGAGGCGCGCCAAGCTATCAAACAAGTTTGTACAAAAAAGCAG
GCTCCGCGGCCGCCCCCTTCACCAGTAGAGAAGAATCTGTGAGAGACCATTAGGCACCCCAGGCTTTACA
CTTTATGCTTCCGGCTCGTATAATGTGTGGATTTTGAGTTAGGAGCCGTCGAGATTTTCAGGAGCTAAGG
AAGCTAAAATGGAGAAAAAAATCACTGGATATACCACCGTTGATATATCCCAATGGCATCGTAAAGAACA
TTTTGAGGCATTTCAGTCAGTTGCTCAATGTACCTATAACCAGACCGTTCAGCTGGATATTACGGCCTTT
TTAAAGACCGTAAAGAAAAATAAGCACAAGTTTTATCCGGCCTTTATTCACATTCTTGCCCGCCTGATGA
ATGCTCATCCGGAGTTCCGTATGGCAATGAAAGACGGTGAGCTGGTGATATGGGATAGTGTTCACCCTTG
TTACACCGTTTTCCATGAGCAAACTGAAACGTTTTCATCGCTCTGGAGTGAATACCACGACGATTTCCGG
CAGTTTCTACACATATATTCGCAAGATGTGGCGTGTTACGGTGAAAACCTGGCCTATTTCCCTAAAGGGT
TTATTGAGAATATGTTTTTCGTCTCAGCCAATCCCTGGGTGAGTTTCACCAGTTTTGATTTAAACGTGGC
CAATATGGACAACTTCTTCGCCCCCGTTTTCACCATGGGCAAATATTATACGCAAGGCGACAAGGTGCTG
ATGCCGCTGGCGATTCAGGTTCATCATGCCGTTTGTGATGGCTTCCATGTCGGCAGAATGCTTAATGAAT
TACAACAGTACTGCGATGAGTGGCAGGGCGGGGCGTAAACGCGTGGAGCCGGCTTACTAAAAGCCAGATA
ACAGTATGCGTATTTGCGCGCTGATTTTTGCGGTATAAGAATATATACTGATATGTATACCCGAAGTATG
TCAAAAAGAGGTATGCTATGAAGCAGCGTATTACAGTGACAGTTGACAGCGACAGCTATCAGTTGCTCAA
GGCATATATGATGTCAATATCTCCGGTCTGGTAAGCACAACCATGCAGAATGAAGCCCGTCGTCTGCGTG
CCGAACGCTGGAAAGCGGAAAATCAGGAAGGGATGGCTGAGGTCGCCCGGTTTATTGAAATGAACGGCTC
TTTTGCTGACGAGAACAGGGGCTGGTGAAATGCAGTTTAAGGTTTACACCTATAAAAGAGAGAGCCGTTA
TCGTCTGTTTGTGGATGTACAGAGTGATATTATTGACACGCCCGGCCGACGGATGGTGATCCCCCTGGCC
AGTGCACGTCTGCTGTCAGATAAAGTCTCCCGTGAACTTTACCCGGTGGTGCATATCGGGGATGAAAGCT
GGCGCATGATGACCACCGATATGGCCAGTGTGCCGGTTTCCGTTATCGGGGAAGAAGTGGCTGATCTCAG
CCACCGCGAAAATGACATCAAAAACGCCATTAACCTGATGTTCTGGGGAATATAAATGTCAGGCTCCCTT
ATACACAGCCAGTCTGCACCTCGACGGTCTCACATTGGCTCTTCTTACTAAGGGTGGGCGCGCCGACCCA
GCTTTCTTGTACAAAGTGGTTCGATAATTCTTAATTAACTAGTTCTAGAGCGGCCGCCACCGCGGTGGAG
CTCGAATTTCCCCGATCGTTCAAACATTTGGCAATAAAGTTTCTTAAGATTGAATCCTGTTGCCGGTCTT
GCGATGATTATCATATAATTTCTGTTGAATTACGTTAAGCATGTAATAATTAACATGTAATGCATGACGT
TATTTATGAGATGGGTTTTTATGATTAGAGTCCCGCAATTATACATTTAATACGCGATAGAAAACAAAAT
ATAGCGCGCAAACTAGGATAAATTATCGCGCGCGGTGTCATCTATGTTACTAGATCGGGAATTCGTAATC
ATGTCATAGCTGTTTCCTGTGTGAAATTGTTATCCGCTCACAATTCCACACAACATACGAGCCGGAAGCA
TAAAGTGTAAAGCCTGGGGTGCCTAATGAGTGAGCTAACTCACATTAATTGCGTTGCGCTCACTGCCCGC
TTTCCAGTCGGGAAACCTGTCGTGCCAGCTGCATTAATGAATCGGCCAACGCGCGGGGAGAGGCGGTTTG
CGTATTGGCTAGAGCAGCTTGCCAACATGGTGGAGCACGACACTCTCGTCTACTCCAAGAATATCAAAGA
TACAGTCTCAGAAGACCAAAGGGCTATTGAGACTTTTCAACAAAGGGTAATATCGGGAAACCTCCTCGGA
TTCCATTGCCCAGCTATCTGTCACTTCATCAAAAGGACAGTAGAAAAGGAAGGTGGCACCTACAAATGCC
ATCATTGCGATAAAGGAAAGGCTATCGTTCAAGATGCCTCTGCCGACAGTGGTCCCAAAGATGGACCCCC
ACCCACGAGGAGCATCGTGGAAAAAGAAGACGTTCCAACCACGTCTTCAAAGCAAGTGGATTGATGTGAA
CATGGTGGAGCACGACACTCTCGTCTACTCCAAGAATATCAAAGATACAGTCTCAGAAGACCAAAGGGCT
ATTGAGACTTTTCAACAAAGGGTAATATCGGGAAACCTCCTCGGATTCCATTGCCCAGCTATCTGTCACT
TCATCAAAAGGACAGTAGAAAAGGAAGGTGGCACCTACAAATGCCATCATTGCGATAAAGGAAAGGCTAT
CGTTCAAGATGCCTCTGCCGACAGTGGTCCCAAAGATGGACCCCCACCCACGAGGAGCATCGTGGAAAAA
GAAGACGTTCCAACCACGTCTTCAAAGCAAGTGGATTGATGTGATATCTCCACTGACGTAAGGGATGACG
CACAATCCCACTATCCTTCGCAAGACCCTTCCTCTATATAAGGAAGTTCATTTCATTTGGAGAGGACACG
CTGAAATCACCAGTCTCTCTCTACAAATCTATCTCTCTCGAGCTTTCGCAGATCCGGGGGGCAATGAGAT
ATGAAAAAGCCTGAACTCACCGCGACGTCTGTCGAGAAGTTTCTGATCGAAAAGTTCGACAGCGTCTCCG
ACCTGATGCAGCTCTCGGAGGGCGAAGAATCTCGTGCTTTCAGCTTCGATGTAGGAGGGCGTGGATATGT
CCTGCGGGTAAATAGCTGCGCCGATGGTTTCTACAAAGATCGTTATGTTTATCGGCACTTTGCATCGGCC
GCGCTCCCGATTCCGGAAGTGCTTGACATTGGGGAGTTTAGCGAGAGCCTGACCTATTGCATCTCCCGCC
GTTCACAGGGTGTCACGTTGCAAGACCTGCCTGAAACCGAACTGCCCGCTGTTCTACAACCGGTCGCGGA
GGCTATGGATGCGATCGCTGCGGCCGATCTTAGCCAGACGAGCGGGTTCGGCCCATTCGGACCGCAAGGA
ATCGGTCAATACACTACATGGCGTGATTTCATATGCGCGATTGCTGATCCCCATGTGTATCACTGGCAAA
CTGTGATGGACGACACCGTCAGTGCGTCCGTCGCGCAGGCTCTCGATGAGCTGATGCTTTGGGCCGAGGA
CTGCCCCGAAGTCCGGCACCTCGTGCACGCGGATTTCGGCTCCAACAATGTCCTGACGGACAATGGCCGC
ATAACAGCGGTCATTGACTGGAGCGAGGCGATGTTCGGGGATTCCCAATACGAGGTCGCCAACATCTTCT
TCTGGAGGCCGTGGTTGGCTTGTATGGAGCAGCAGACGCGCTACTTCGAGCGGAGGCATCCGGAGCTTGC
AGGATCGCCACGACTCCGGGCGTATATGCTCCGCATTGGTCTTGACCAACTCTATCAGAGCTTGGTTGAC
GGCAATTTCGATGATGCAGCTTGGGCGCAGGGTCGATGCGACGCAATCGTCCGATCCGGAGCCGGGACTG
TCGGGCGTACACAAATCGCCCGCAGAAGCGCGGCCGTCTGGACCGATGGCTGTGTAGAAGTACTCGCCGA
TAGTGGAAACCGACGCCCCAGCACTCGTCCGAGGGCAAAGAAATAGAGTAGATGCCGACCGGGATCTGTC
GATCGACAAGCTCGAGTTTCTCCATAATAATGTGTGAGTAGTTCCCAGATAAGGGAATTAGGGTTCCTAT
AGGGTTTCGCTCATGTGTTGAGCATATAAGAAACCCTTAGTATGTATTTGTATTTGTAAAATACTTCTAT
CAATAAAATTTCTAATTCCTAAAACCAAAATCCAGTACTAAAATCCAGATCCCCCGAATTAATTCGGCGT
TAATTCAGTACATTAAAAACGTCCGCAATGTGTTATTAAGTTGTCTAAGCGTCAATTTGTTTACACCACA
ATATATCCTGCCA
Features (pLannotate 1.2.2; 30 found; start..end, strand, type, name):
    425..1219    +  CDS            KanR: aminoglycoside phosphotransferase; aphA-3; confers resistance to kanamycin
   1306..1894    +  rep_origin     ori: high-copy-number ColE1/pMB1/pBR322/pUC origin of replication
   2080..2220    -  misc_feature   bom: basis of mobility region from pBR322
   2322..2361    -  CDS            rop (fragment): Rop protein, which maintains plasmids at low copy number; rop
   2564..2758    -  rep_origin     pVS1 oriV: origin of replication for the Pseudomonas plasmid pVS1 (Heeb et al., 2000)
   2824..3897    -  CDS            pVS1 RepA: replication protein from the Pseudomonas plasmid pVS1 (Heeb et al., 2000)
   4326..4955    -  CDS            pVS1 StaA: stability protein from the Pseudomonas plasmid pVS1 (Heeb et al., 2000)
   5515..5916    -  CDS            Y4CG_SINFN (fragment): Protein inferred from homology: Swiss-Prot protein existence level 3. From Sinorhizobium fredii (strain NBRC 101917 / NGR234).
   6256..6280    -  misc_feature   RB T-DNA repeat: right border repeat from nopaline C58 T-DNA
   6346..6500    -  CDS            lacZα (fragment): LacZα fragment of β-galactosidase; lacZ fragment
   6503..6523    -  misc_feature   MCS (fragment): pUC18/19 multiple cloning site
   6598..7269    +  promoter       CaMV 35S promoter (enhanced): cauliflower mosaic virus 35S promoter with a duplicated enhancer region
   7271..7297    -  misc_feature   MCS (fragment): pUC18/19 multiple cloning site
   7329..7353    +  protein_bind   attB1: mutant version of attB; recombination site for the Gateway® BP reaction BP Clonase™
   7415..7445    +  promoter       lac UV5 promoter: E. coli lac promoter with an "up" mutation
   7469..7498    +  promoter       cat promoter (fragment): promoter of the E. coli cat gene encoding chloramphenicol acetyltransferase
   7499..8155    +  CDS            cat: CAT_ECOLX - Experimental evidence at protein level: Swiss-Prot protein existence level 1. This enzyme is an effector of chloramphenicol resistance in bacteria. From Escherichia coli. This protein is used as a marker in many commonly used cloning vectors, such as pACYC184.
   8337..8495    +  CDS            ccdA (fragment): CCDA_ECO57 - Also known as H, letA. Experimental evidence at protein level: Swiss-Prot protein existence level 1. Antitoxin component of a type II toxin-antitoxin (TA) system which inhibits the post-segregational killing (PSK) of plasmid-free cells, also referred to as a plasmid addiction system. Binds to and blocks the activity of CcdB; will also remove bound CcdB protein from the CcdB-GyrA complex by forming a CcdA-CcdB complex, a process termed rejuvenation. Functions as a transcriptional corepressor for the ccdAB operon, repression also requires CcdB (By similarity). From Escherichia coli
   8500..8802    +  CDS            ccdB: CCDB_ECOLI - Also known as G, letB, letD. Experimental evidence at protein level: Swiss-Prot protein existence level 1. Toxic component of a type II toxin-antitoxin (TA) system, functioning in plasmid maintainence. Responsible for the post- segregational killing (PSK) of plasmid-free cells, also referred to as a plasmid addiction system. Half-life of over 2 hours. Cell killing by CcdB is accompanied by filamentation, defects in chromosome and plasmid segregation, defects in cell division, formation of anucleate cells, decreased DNA synthesis and plasmid loss. Interferes with the activity of DN
   8886..8910    -  protein_bind   attB2: mutant version of attB; recombination site for the Gateway® BP reaction BP Clonase™
   8928..8963    -  misc_feature   MCS (fragment): pBluescript multiple cloning site
   8974..9226    +  terminator     NOS terminator: nopaline synthase terminator and poly(A) signal
   9265..9287    -  protein_bind   lac operator (fragment): The lac repressor binds to the lac operator to inhibit transcription in E. coli. This inhibition can be relieved by adding lactose or isopropyl-β-D-thiogalactopyranoside (IPTG). lac repressor encoded by lacI
   9291..9321    -  promoter       lac promoter: promoter for the E. coli lac operon
   9336..9357    -  protein_bind   CAP binding site: CAP binding activates transcription in the presence of cAMP. E. coli catabolite activator protein
   9370..9458    -  CDS            lacI (fragment): lac repressor; lacI; The lac repressor binds to the lac operator to inhibit transcription in E. coli. This inhibition can be relieved by adding lactose or isopropyl-β-D-thiogalactopyranoside (IPTG).
   9548..10224   +  promoter       CaMV 35S promoter (enhanced): cauliflower mosaic virus 35S promoter with a duplicated enhancer region
  10291..11316   +  CDS            HygR: hygromycin B phosphotransferase confers resistance to hygromycin
  11357..11531   +  polyA_signal   CaMV poly(A) signal: cauliflower mosaic virus polyadenylation signal
  11609..11633   -  misc_feature   LB T-DNA repeat: left border repeat from nopaline C58 T-DNA
