[The description below was written by a language model from this plasmid's Addgene catalogue record and pLannotate feature annotations shown in this document.]
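Description:
pMDC32B-BS-AtMIR390a-A18G-B/c is a plant binary T-DNA vector built on the pMDC32 backbone, designed as a recipient for cloning artificial microRNA (amiRNA) sequences for expression in planta. The backbone carries a ColE1/pBR322-type origin with the bom region for maintenance in E. coli, plus the pVS1 oriV, RepA and StaA functions that normally support replication and stability in Agrobacterium. A kanamycin resistance gene provides bacterial selection for the backbone. The record lists the plasmid as low copy, about 11.6 kb in total.

Between the nopaline-type right and left T-DNA borders lie two plant expression units. The first uses an enhanced (duplicated-enhancer) CaMV 35S promoter and a NOS terminator to drive the insert: the basal stem of the Arabidopsis thaliana MIR390a precursor carrying an A18G substitution, interrupted by a chloramphenicol resistance (cat)–ccdB cassette that the record describes as flanked by two BsaI sites. The precursor segments and BsaI sites are not annotated in the feature table, but the cat and ccdB genes are, sitting between attB1 and attB2 Gateway remnants. BsaI digestion is intended to release the cassette so that an amiRNA-containing fragment can be ligated into the precursor context. Because ccdB is toxic to standard E. coli strains, uncut parental plasmid is counter-selected after cloning, and the empty vector must be kept in a ccdB-tolerant strain under chloramphenicol and kanamycin. The second unit, an enhanced 35S promoter, hygromycin phosphotransferase and the CaMV poly(A) signal, allows hygromycin selection of transformed plant tissue. The associated publication title links the A18G change to optimised precursor base pairing aimed at increasing miRNA accumulation and gene silencing efficiency.
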