Addgene plasmid #246716: pMDC32B-BS-AtMIR390a-A18G-B/c
Purpose: Cloning amiRNA sequences in AtMIR390a-A18G precursors for in planta expression
Depositing lab: Alberto Carbonell. Depositing organization: Instituto de Biologia Molecular y Celular de Plantas. Publication: Enhanced microRNA accumulation and gene silencing efficiency through optimized precursor base pairing. Llorens-Gamez JJ, Garcia-Cano PJ, Rico-Rodrigo S, Duyos-Casanova L, Toledano-Franco S, Carbonell A. Plant J. 2026 Jan;125(1):e70665. doi: 10.1111/tpj.70665. PubMed 41505763.
Backbone
  Vector backbone: pMDC32
  Backbone size w/o insert (bp): 10133
  Total vector size (bp): 11629
  Vector type: Plant Expression, RNAi
  Selectable markers: Hygromycin
Growth in bacteria
  Bacterial resistance: Chloramphenicol and Kanamycin, 25 & 50 μg/mL
  Growth temperature: 37°C
  Growth strain: ccdB Survival
  Copy number: Low Copy
Gene/Insert
  Gene/Insert name: Basal stem of Arabidopsis MIR390a precursor with A18G mutation & chloramphenicol-ccdB cassette flanked by two BsaI sites (alt names: BS-AtMIR390a-B/c; MIR390a)
  Species: A. thaliana (mustard weed)
  Insert size (bp): 1496
  GenBank ID: AT2G38325
  Entrez Gene: MIR390a (a.k.a. AT2G38325, MICRORNA 390, MIR390, MIR390A, microRNA390A, p_MI0001000)
Terms and licenses: Academic/Nonprofit Terms; Industry Terms: Not Available to Industry
How to cite: pMDC32B-BS-AtMIR390a-A18G-B/c was a gift from Alberto Carbonell (Addgene plasmid # 246716 ; http://n2t.net/addgene:246716 ; RRID:Addgene_246716)
